Addgene plasmid #210991: pNLF1-C_WDR41:1-459
Purpose: Mammalian expression of full-length human WDR41. C-terminal NanoLuc luciferase tag.
Depositing lab: Cheryl Arrowsmith. Depositing organization: University of Toronto. Publication: A Target Class Ligandability Evaluation of WD40 Repeat-Containing Proteins. Ackloo S, Li F, Szewczyk M, Seitova A, Loppnau P, Zeng H, Xu J, Ahmad S, Arnautova YA, Baghaie AJ, Beldar S, Bolotokova A, Centrella PA, Chau I, Clark MA, Cuozzo JW, Dehghani-Tafti S, Disch JS, Dong A, Dumas A, Feng JA, Ghiabi P, Gibson E, Gilmer J, Goldman B, Green SR, Guie MA, Guilinger JP, Harms N, Herasymenko O, Houliston S, Hutchinson A, Kearnes S, Keefe AD, Kimani SW, Kramer T, Kutera M, Kwak HA, Lento C, Li Y, Liu J, Loup J, Machado RAC, Mulhern CJ, Perveen S, Righetto GL, Riley P, Shrestha S, Sigel EA, Silva M, Sintchak MD, Slakman BL, Taylor RD, Thompson J, Torng W, Underkoffler C, von Rechenberg M, Walsh RT, Watson I, Wilson DJ, Wolf E, Yadav M, Yazdi AK, Zhang J, Zhang Y, Santhakumar V, Edwards AM, Barsyte-Lovejoy D, Schapira M, Brown PJ, Halabelian L, Arrowsmith CH. J Med Chem. 2025 Jan 23;68(2):1092-1112. doi: 10.1021/acs.jmedchem.4c02010. Epub 2024 Nov 4. PubMed 39495097.
Backbone
  Vector backbone: pNLF1-C
  Backbone manufacturer: Promega
  Vector type: Mammalian Expression
  Selectable markers: Hygromycin
Growth in bacteria
  Bacterial resistance: Ampicillin, 100 μg/mL
  Growth temperature: 37°C
  Growth strain: DH5alpha
  Copy number: High Copy
Gene/Insert
  Gene/Insert name: WDR41:M1-V459
  Species: H. sapiens (human)
  Insert size (bp): 1377
  Mutation: wild type
  Entrez Gene: WDR41 (a.k.a. MSTP048)
  Promoter: CMV
  Tag / fusion protein: NanoLuc luciferase (C terminal on insert)
  Cloning method: Ligation Independent Cloning
  Sequencing primers: 5′ ttacagctcttaaggctagag; 3′ agccggctgtctgtcgccag
Resource information
  A portion of this plasmid was derived from a plasmid made by: Mammalian Gene Collection (BC040241)
Terms and licenses: Academic/Nonprofit Terms; Industry Terms: Not Available to Industry
Depositor comments: 5' Cloning Site: EcoR1 (not destroyed), 3' Cloning Site: Xba1 (not destroyed). C terminal tag: srfgpnscrralgssgvftledfvgdwrqtagynldqvleqggvsslfqnlgvsvtpiqrivlsgenglkidihviipyeglsgdqmgqiekifkvvypvddhhfkvilhygtlvidgvtpnmidyfgrpyegiavfdgkkitvtgtlwngnkiiderlinpdgsllfrvtingvtgwrlcerila.
How to cite: pNLF1-C_WDR41:1-459 was a gift from Cheryl Arrowsmith (Addgene plasmid # 210991 ; http://n2t.net/addgene:210991 ; RRID:Addgene_210991)
