[The description below was written by a language model from this plasmid's Addgene catalogue record and pLannotate feature annotations shown in this document.]
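Description:
pNLF1-C_WDR41:1-459 is a mammalian expression plasmid built on Promega's pNLF1-C backbone, designed to produce full-length, wild-type human WDR41 (residues M1 to V459, a 1,377 bp insert derived from a Mammalian Gene Collection clone) fused at its C terminus to NanoLuc luciferase. The sequenced plasmid is about 7.3 kb. In bacteria it is maintained at high copy through a ColE1/pUC-type origin and selected with ampicillin via the β-lactamase gene; a ColE1 cer site is also annotated, which helps keep the plasmid monomeric.

Expression is driven by the CMV immediate-early enhancer and promoter, followed by a chimeric β-globin/immunoglobulin intron that generally improves mRNA processing and expression. A T7 promoter sits just upstream of the coding region, which would allow in vitro transcription. The WDR41 open reading frame, inserted by ligation-independent cloning between retained EcoRI and XbaI sites, is joined through a short linker to the human codon-optimised NanoLuc sequence, and an SV40 polyadenylation signal is annotated downstream. A separate cassette, consisting of the SV40 enhancer/early promoter, the hygromycin phosphotransferase gene (hph) and a synthetic poly(A) signal, permits hygromycin selection of stably transfected mammalian cells. Several short fragment annotations (SET1, T7 terminator, large T antigen, M13 ori, bom, tnpA) are probably partial matches to backbone sequence rather than functional elements.

WDR41 is a WD40-repeat protein and a non-catalytic component of the C9orf72-SMCR8 complex that regulates autophagy. The construct was deposited with a study of WD40-repeat protein ligandability. A NanoLuc fusion of this kind provides a bright luminescent readout suited to cellular assays such as bioluminescence resonance energy transfer, though the record does not specify the assay.
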