Features (pLannotate 1.2.2; 20 found; start..end, strand, type, name):
    101..300     +  promoter       CMV promoter: human cytomegalovirus (CMV) immediate early promoter
    439..571     +  intron         chimeric intron: chimera between introns from human β-globin and immunoglobulin heavy chain genes
    615..633     +  promoter       T7 promoter: promoter for bacteriophage T7 RNA polymerase
    667..2043    +  CDS            WDR41: WDR41_HUMAN - Experimental evidence at protein level: Swiss-Prot protein existence level 1. Non-catalytic component of the C9orf72-SMCR8 complex, a complex that has guanine nucleotide exchange factor (GEF) activity and regulates autophagy (PubMed:27193190, PubMed:27103069, PubMed:27617292, PubMed:28195531). The C9orf72-SMCR8 complex promotes the exchange of GDP to GTP, converting inactive GDP-bound RAB8A and RAB39B into their active GTP-bound form, thereby promoting autophagosome maturation (PubMed:27103069). The C9orf72-SMCR8 complex also acts as a negative regulator of autophagy initiation b
   2092..2604    +  CDS            Nluc: NanoLuc® luciferase human codon-optimized
   2637..2686    +  CDS            SET1 (fragment): solubility-enhancement tag derived from T7 phage gene 10B
   2694..2713    +  terminator     T7 terminator (fragment): transcription terminator for bacteriophage T7 RNA polymerase
   2735..2856    -  polyA_signal   SV40 poly(A) signal: SV40 polyadenylation signal
   2879..2947    -  CDS            large T antigen (fragment): large T antigen from SV40 (simian virus 40)
   2952..2984    +  rep_origin     M13 ori (fragment): M13 bacteriophage origin of replication; arrow indicates direction of (+) strand synthesis
   2985..3036    -  misc_feature   bom (fragment): basis of mobility region from pBR322
   3101..3458    +  promoter       SV40 promoter: SV40 enhancer and early promoter
   3489..4511    +  CDS            hph: KHYB_ECOLX - Experimental evidence at protein level: Swiss-Prot protein existence level 1. The aminoglycoside phosphotransferases achieve inactivation of their antibiotic substrates by phosphorylation. Only phosphorylates hygromycin and closely related compounds such as demethyl analogs and destomycin. From Escherichia coli.
   4550..4598    +  polyA_signal   poly(A) signal: synthetic polyadenylation signal
   4619..4711    -  CDS            tnpA (fragment): TN5P_ECOLX - Also known as tnp. Experimental evidence at protein level: Swiss-Prot protein existence level 1. Mediates transposition of transposon Tn5 by a 'cut and paste' mechanism. First, the monomeric transposase binds the 19 bp inverted DNA repeats flanking the transposon. Then, dimerization of the DNA- bound transposase creates a synaptic DNA complex. After nicking of the first DNA strand, excision of the transposon proceeds through a series of intermediates. The transposase then mediates the insertion of the transposon at a new site by strand transfer. The activity of the wild- type tran
   4754..4858    +  promoter       AmpR promoter: bla
   4859..5719    +  CDS            AmpR: β-lactamase; bla; confers resistance to ampicillin, carbenicillin, and related antibiotics
   5877..6465    -  rep_origin     ori: high-copy-number ColE1/pMB1/pBR322/pUC origin of replication
   6581..6864    +  misc_feature   cer region: ColE1-derived recombination site that helps to maintain plasmids as monomers
   7057..99      +  enhancer       CMV enhancer (across the origin): human cytomegalovirus immediate early enhancer
>Addgene plasmid #210991 | pNLF1-C_WDR41:1-459 | addgene full sequence | sequence record 431699 | Addgene NGS Result
GACGGTAAATGGCCCGCCTGGCATTATGCCCAGTACATGACCTTACGGGACTTTCCTACTTGGCAGTACA
TCTACGTATTAGTCATCGCTATTACCATGGTGATGCGGTTTTGGCAGTACACCAATGGGCGTGGATAGCG
GTTTGACTCACGGGGATTTCCAAGTCTCCACCCCATTGACGTCAATGGGAGTTTGTTTTGGCACCAAAAT
CAACGGGACTTTCCAAAATGTCGTAATAACCCCGCCCCGTTGACGCAAATGGGCGGTAGGCGTGTACGGT
GGGAGGTCTATATAAGCAGAGCTGGTTTAGTGAACCGTCAGATCACTAGAAGCTTTATTGCGGTAGTTTA
TCACAGTTAAATTGCTAACGCAGTCAGTGCTTCTGACACAACAGTCTCGAACTTAAGCTGCAGAAGTTGG
TCGTGAGGCACTGGGCAGGTAAGTATCAAGGTTACAAGACAGGTTTAAGGAGACCAATAGAAACTGGGCT
TGTCGAGACAGAGAAGACTCTTGCGTTTCTGATAGGCACCTATTGGTCTTACTGACATCCACTTTGCCTT
TCTCTCCACAGGTGTCCACTCCCAGTTCAATTACAGCTCTTAAGGCTAGAGTATTAATACGACTCACTAT
AGGGCTAGCAAAGCGATCGCTTCCGAATTCGCCACCATGTTGCGATGGCTGATCGGGGGAGGCCGAGAAC
CGCAGGGACTGGCCGAGAAATCTCCTTTACAGACAATAGGTGAAGAACAAACCCAGAATCCCTACACTGA
ACTGCTAGTACTGAAGGCTCATCATGATATTGTACGATTTCTGGTACAGTTAGATGACTACAGATTTGCA
TCTGCTGGTGATGATGGAATTGTAGTTGTGTGGAATGCCCAGACAGGGGAAAAACTTTTAGAACTGAATG
GACACACTCAAAAGATAACAGCTATTATTACATTTCCTTCCTTGGAATCTTGTGAAGAGAAAAATCAACT
CATCTTGACAGCCTCTGCTGATAGAACAGTTATTGTGTGGGATGGTGATACTACCAGACAAGTTCAGAGA
ATATCATGCTTCCAGTCTACTGTAAAGTGTTTAACTGTTCTTCAGAGACTAGATGTTTGGCTTTCTGGTG
GGAATGACCTGTGTGTGTGGAACCGAAAATTAGATCTCCTGTGTAAGACTAGCCACCTTTCTGATACAGG
TATTAGTGCTTTGGTTGAAATACCTAAGAACTGTGTTGTGGCAGCAGTTGGCAAAGAACTGATAATTTTC
AGGTTGGTAGCACCCACAGAAGGATCACTAGAATGGGATATTCTTGAAGTTAAGCGCCTCCTTGATCACC
AGGATAATATTCTCTCATTGATTAATGTCAATGATTTGAGTTTTGTCACCGGCTCCCACGTCGGAGAGCT
GATCATCTGGGATGCCCTGGACTGGACCATGCAGGCCTATGAACGCAACTTCTGGGACCCATCTCCACAA
CTGGACACCCAACAAGAAATAAAACTCTGTCAAAAATCAAATGACATTTCTATTCATCATTTCACATGTG
ATGAAGAGAATGTATTTGCTGCAGTTGGAAGGGGTTTATACGTGTATAGCCTTCAAATGAAGCGTGTGAT
TGCCTGCCAGAAAACTGCACATGACTCCAATGTCCTGCACGTTGCCAGACTTCCAAACAGGCAGTTAATC
TCATGCTCAGAAGATGGCAGTGTACGCATTTGGGAGTTAAGAGAAAAACAGCAGCTTGCAGCTGAGCCTG
TACCAACAGGTTTTTTTAACATGTGGGGATTTGGAAGAGTCAGCAAACAAGCCAGCCAACCTGTTAAAAA
GCAGCAAGAAAATGCTACTTCATGTTCACTGGAGCTTATTGGAGATTTGATTGGACACTCATCATCTGTG
GAGATGTTTCTATACTTTGAAGATCATGGACTAGTGACGTGCTCCGCTGATCATCTCATTATTTTGTGGA
AAAATGGAGAGCGAGAATCTGGATTGCGCAGTTTAAGATTATTTCAAAAATTAGAGGAGAATGGTGACTT
ATACCTTGCTGTCTCTAGATTTGGGCCCAATTCCTGCAGGCGAGCTCTCGGCTCGAGCGGCGTCTTCACA
CTCGAAGATTTCGTTGGGGACTGGCGACAGACAGCCGGCTACAACCTGGACCAAGTCCTTGAACAGGGAG
GTGTGTCCAGTTTGTTTCAGAATCTCGGGGTGTCCGTAACTCCGATCCAAAGGATTGTCCTGAGCGGTGA
AAATGGGCTGAAGATCGACATCCATGTCATCATCCCGTATGAAGGTCTGAGCGGCGACCAAATGGGCCAG
ATCGAAAAAATTTTTAAGGTGGTGTACCCTGTGGATGATCATCACTTTAAGGTGATCCTGCACTATGGCA
CACTGGTAATCGACGGGGTTACGCCGAACATGATCGACTATTTCGGACGGCCGTATGAAGGCATCGCCGT
GTTCGACGGCAAAAAGATCACTGTAACAGGGACCCTGTGGAACGGCAACAAAATTATCGACGAGCGCCTG
ATCAACCCCGACGGCTCCCTGCTGTTCCGAGTAACCATCAACGGAGTGACCGGCTGGCGGCTGTGCGAAC
GCATTCTGGCGTAAGGCCGCGACTCTAGGGCATGCAAGCTGATCCGGCTGCTAACAAAGCCCGAAAGGAA
GCTGAGTTGGCTGCTGCCACCGCTGAGCAATAACTAGCATAACCCCTTGGGGCGGCCGCTTCGAGCAGAC
ATGATAAGATACATTGATGAGTTTGGACAAACCACAACTAGAATGCAGTGAAAAAAATGCTTTATTTGTG
AAATTTGTGATGCTATTGCTTTATTTGTAACCATTATAAGCTGCAATAAACAAGTTAACAACAACAATTG
CATTCATTTTATGTTTCAGGTTCAGGGGGAGATGTGGGAGGTTTTTTTAAGCAAGTAAAACCTCTACAAA
TGTGGTAAAATCGAATTTTAACAAAATATTAACGCTTACAATTTCCTGATGCGGTATTTTCTCCTTACGC
ATCTGTGCGGTATTTCACACCGCATACGCGGATCTGCGCAGCACCATGGCCTGAAATAACCTCTGAAAGA
GGAACTTGGTTAGGTACCTTCTGAGGCGGAAAGAACCAGCTGTGGAATGTGTGTCAGTTAGGGTGTGGAA
AGTCCCCAGGCTCCCCAGCAGGCAGAAGTATGCAAAGCATGCATCTCAATTAGTCAGCAACCAGGTGTGG
AAAGTCCCCAGGCTCCCCAGCAGGCAGAAGTATGCAAAGCATGCATCTCAATTAGTCAGCAACCATAGTC
CCGCCCCTAACTCCGCCCATCCCGCCCCTAACTCCGCCCAGTTCCGCCCATTCTCCGCCCCATGGCTGAC
TAATTTTTTTTATTTATGCAGAGGCCGAGGCCGCCTCGGCCTCTGAGCTATTCCAGAAGTAGTGAGGAGG
CTTTTTTGGAGGCCTAGGCTTTTGCAAAAAGCTCGATTCTTCTGACACTAGCGCCACCATGAAGAAGCCC
GAACTCACCGCTACCAGCGTTGAAAAATTTCTCATCGAGAAGTTCGACAGTGTGAGCGACCTGATGCAGT
TGTCGGAGGGCGAAGAGAGCCGAGCCTTCAGCTTCGATGTCGGCGGACGCGGCTATGTACTGCGGGTGAA
TAGCTGCGCTGATGGCTTCTACAAAGACCGCTACGTGTACCGCCACTTCGCCAGCGCTGCACTACCCATC
CCCGAAGTGTTGGACATCGGCGAGTTCAGCGAGAGCCTGACATACTGCATCAGTAGACGCGCCCAAGGCG
TTACTCTCCAAGACCTCCCCGAAACAGAGCTGCCTGCTGTGTTACAGCCTGTCGCCGAAGCTATGGATGC
TATTGCCGCCGCCGACCTCAGTCAAACCAGCGGCTTCGGCCCATTCGGGCCCCAAGGCATCGGCCAGTAC
ACAACCTGGCGGGATTTCATTTGCGCCATTGCTGATCCCCATGTCTACCACTGGCAGACCGTGATGGACG
ACACCGTGTCCGCCAGCGTAGCTCAAGCCCTGGACGAACTGATGCTGTGGGCCGAAGACTGTCCCGAGGT
GCGCCACCTCGTCCATGCCGACTTCGGCAGCAACAACGTCCTGACCGACAACGGCCGCATCACCGCCGTA
ATCGACTGGTCCGAAGCTATGTTCGGGGACAGTCAGTACGAGGTGGCCAACATCTTCTTCTGGCGGCCCT
GGCTGGCTTGCATGGAGCAGCAGACTCGCTACTTCGAGCGCCGGCATCCCGAGCTGGCCGGCAGCCCTCG
TCTGCGAGCCTACATGCTGCGCATCGGCCTGGATCAGCTCTACCAGAGCCTCGTGGACGGCAACTTCGAC
GATGCTGCCTGGGCTCAAGGCCGCTGCGATGCCATCGTCCGCAGCGGGGCCGGCACCGTCGGTCGCACAC
AAATCGCTCGCCGGAGCGCAGCCGTATGGACCGACGGCTGCGTCGAGGTGCTGGCCGACAGCGGCAACCG
CCGGCCCAGTACACGACCGCGCGCTAAGGAGGTAGGTCGAGTTTAGACTCTAGCCATCACGATGGCCGCA
ATAAAATATCTTTATTTTCATTACATCTGTGTGTTGGTTTTTTGTGTGAATCGATAGCGATAAGGATCCT
CTTTGCGCTTGCGTTTTCCCTTGTCCAGATAGCCCAGTAGCTGACATTCATCCGGGGTCAGCACCGTTTC
TGCGGACTGGCTTTCTACGTAATGGTTTCTTAGACGTCAGGTGGCACTTTTCGGGGAAATGTGCGCGGAA
CCCCTATTTGTTTATTTTTCTAAATACATTCAAATATGTATCCGCTCATGAGACAATAACCCTGATAAAT
GCTTCAATAATATTGAAAAAGGAAGAGTATGAGTATTCAACATTTCCGTGTCGCCCTTATTCCCTTTTTT
GCGGCATTTTGCCTTCCTGTTTTTGCTCACCCAGAAACGCTGGTGAAAGTAAAAGATGCTGAAGATCAGT
TGGGTGCACGAGTGGGTTACATCGAACTGGATCTCAACAGCGGTAAGATCCTTGAGAGTTTTCGCCCCGA
AGAACGTTTTCCAATGATGAGCACTTTCAAAGTTCTGCTATGTGGCGCGGTATTATCCCGTATTGACGCC
GGGCAAGAGCAACTCGGTCGCCGCATACACTATTCTCAGAATGACTTGGTTGAGTACTCACCAGTCACAG
AAAAGCATCTTACGGATGGCATGACAGTAAGAGAATTATGCAGTGCTGCCATAACCATGAGTGATAACAC
TGCGGCCAACTTACTTCTGACAACTATCGGAGGACCGAAGGAGCTAACCGCTTTTTTGCACAACATGGGG
GATCATGTAACTCGCCTTGATCGTTGGGAACCGGAGCTGAATGAAGCCATACCAAACGACGAGCGTGACA
CCACGATGCCTGTAGCAATGGCAACAACGTTGCGCAAACTATTAACTGGCGAACTACTTACTCTAGCTTC
CCGGCAACAATTAATAGACTGGATGGAGGCGGATAAAGTTGCAGGACCACTTCTGCGCTCGGCCCTTCCG
GCTGGCTGGTTTATTGCTGATAAATCTGGAGCCGGTGAGCGTGGGTCTCGCGGTATCATTGCAGCACTGG
GGCCAGATGGTAAGCCCTCCCGTATCGTAGTTATCTACACGACGGGGAGTCAGGCAACTATGGATGAACG
AAATAGACAGATCGCTGAGATAGGTGCCTCACTGATTAAGCATTGGTAATTCGAAATGACCGACCAAGCG
ACGCCCAACCGGTATCAGCTCACTCAAAGGCGGTAATACGGTTATCCACAGAATCAGGGGATAACGCAGG
AAAGAACATGTGAGCAAAAGGCCAGCAAAAGGCCAGGAACCGTAAAAAGGCCGCGTTGCTGGCGTTTTTC
CATAGGCTCCGCCCCCCTGACGAGCATCACAAAAATCGACGCTCAAGTCAGAGGTGGCGAAACCCGACAG
GACTATAAAGATACCAGGCGTTTCCCCCTGGAAGCTCCCTCGTGCGCTCTCCTGTTCCGACCCTGCCGCT
TACCGGATACCTGTCCGCCTTTCTCCCTTCGGGAAGCGTGGCGCTTTCTCATAGCTCACGCTGTAGGTAT
CTCAGTTCGGTGTAGGTCGTTCGCTCCAAGCTGGGCTGTGTGCACGAACCCCCCGTTCAGCCCGACCGCT
GCGCCTTATCCGGTAACTATCGTCTTGAGTCCAACCCGGTAAGACACGACTTATCGCCACTGGCAGCAGC
CACTGGTAACAGGATTAGCAGAGCGAGGTATGTAGGCGGTGCTACAGAGTTCTTGAAGTGGTGGCCTAAC
TACGGCTACACTAGAAGGACAGTATTTGGTATCTGCGCTCTGCTGAAGCCAGTTACCTTCGGAAAAAGAG
TTGGTAGCTCTTGATCCGGCAAACAAACCACCGCTGGTAGCGGTGGTTTTTTTGTTTGCAAGCAGCAGAT
TACGCGCAGAAAAAAAGGATTTCAAGAAGATCCTTTGATCTTTTCTACGGGGTCTGACGCTCAGTGGAAC
GAAAACTCACGTTAAGGGATTTTGGTCATGAGATTATCAAAAAGGATCTTCACCTAGATCCTTTTATAGT
CCGGAAATACAGGAACGCACGCTGGATGGCCCTTCGCTGGGATGGTGAAACCATGAAAAATGGCAGCTTC
AGTGGATTAAGTGGGGGTAATGTGGCCTGTACCCTCTGGTTGCATAGGTATTCATACGGTTAAAATTTAT
CAGGCGCGATTGCGGCAGTTTTTCGGGTGGTTTGTTGCCATTTTTACCTGTCTGCTGCCGTGATCGCGCT
GAACGCGTTTTAGCGGTGCGTACAATTAAGGGATTATGGTAAATCCACTTACTGTCTGCCCTCGTAGCCA
TCGAGATAAACCGCAGTACTCCGGCCACGATGCGTCCGGCGTAGAGGATCGAGATCTTCAATATTGGCCA
TTAGCCATATTATTCATTGGTTATATAGCATAAATCAATATTGGCTATTGGCCATTGCATACGTTGTATC
TATATCATAATATGTACATTTATATTGGCTCATGTCCAATATGACCGCCATGTTGGCATTGATTATTGAC
TAGTTATTAATAGTAATCAATTACGGGGTCATTAGTTCATAGCCCATATATGGAGTTCCGCGTTACATAA
CTTACGGTAAATGGCCCGCCTGGCTGACCGCCCAACGACCCCCGCCCATTGACGTCAATAATGACGTATG
TTCCCATAGTAACGCCAATAGGGACTTTCCATTGACGTCAATGGGTGGAGTATTTACGGTAAACTGCCCA
CTTGGCAGTACATCAAGTGTATCATATGCCAAGTCCGCCCCCTATTGACGTCAAT
